>Addgene plasmid #180237 | pET303-ColE1-T-P110A | addgene full sequence | sequence record 358060 | Addgene NGS Result
CGCCGGTGATGCCGGCCACGATGCGTCCGGCGTAGAGGATCGAGATCGATCTCGATCCCGCGAAATTAAT
ACGACTCACTATAGGGGAATTGTGAGCGGATAACAATTCCCCTCTAGTAATAATTTTGTTTAACTTTAAG
AAGGAGGTCTAGAATGGAAACCGCGGTAGCGTACTATAAAGATGGTGTTCCTTATGATGATAAGGGACAG
GTAATTATTACTCTTTTGAATGGTACTCCTGACGGGAGTGGCTCTGGCGGCGGAGGTGGAAAAGGAGGCA
GTAAAAGTGAAAGTTCTGCAGCTATTCATGCAACTGCTAAATGGTCTACTGCTCAATTAAAGAAAACACA
GGCAGAGCAGGCTGCCCGGGCAAAAGCTGCAGCGGAAGCACAGGCGAAAGCAAAGGCAAACAGGGATGCG
CTGACTCAGCGCCTGAAGGATATCGTAAATGAGGCTCTTCGTCACAATGCCTCACGTACGGCGTCAGCAA
CAGAGCTTGCTCATGCTAATAATGCAGCTATGCAGGCGGAAGACGAGCGTTTGCGCCTTGCGAAAGCAGA
AGAAAAAGCCCGTAAAGAAGCGGAAGCAGCAGAAAAGGCTTTTCAGGAAGCAGAACAACGACGTAAAGAG
ATTGAACGGGAGAAGGCTGAAACAGAACGCCAGTTGAAACTGGCTGAAGCTGAAGAGAAACGACTGGCTG
CATTGAGTGAAGAAGCTAAAGCTCTCGAGCACCACCACCACCACCACTGAGATCCGGCTGCTAACAAAGC
CCGAAAGGAAGCTGAGTTGGCTGCTGCCACCGCTGAGCAATAACTAGCATAACCCCTTGGGGCCTCTAAA
CGGGTCTTGAGGGGTTTTTTGCTGAAAGGAGGAACTATATCCGGATTGGCGAATGGG
[124 nt withheld, positions 898-1021]
C
[91 nt withheld, positions 1023-1113]
A
[49 nt withheld, positions 1115-1163]
CCTTTGACGTTGGAGTCCACGTTCTTT
[37 nt withheld, positions 1191-1227]
ACCATATCTCGGTCTATTCTTTTGATTTATAAGGGATTTTGCCGATTTCGGCCTATTGGTTAAAAAATGA
GCTGATTTAACAAAAATTTAACGCGAATTTTAACAAAATATTAACGCTTACAATTTAGGTGGCACTTTTC
GGGGAAATGTGCGCGGAACCCCTATTTGTTTATTTTTCTAAATACATTCAAATATGTATCCGCTCATGAG
ACAATAACCCTGATAAATGCTTCAATAATATTGAAAAAGGAAGAGTATGAGTATTCAACATTTCCGTGTC
GCCCTTATTCCCTTTTTTGCGGCATTTTGCCTTCCTGTTTTTGCTCACCCAGAAACGCTGGTGAAAGTAA
AAGATGCTGAAGATCAGTTGGGTGCACGAGTGGGTTACATCGAACTGGATCTCAACAGCGGTAAGATCCT
TGAGAGTTTTCGCCCCGAAGAACGTTTTCCAATGATGAGCACTTTTAAAGTTCTGCTATGTGGCGCGGTA
TTATCCCGTATTGACGCCGGGCAAGAGCAACTCGGTCGCCGCATACACTATTCTCAGAATGACTTGGTTG
AGTACTCACCAGTCACAGAAAAGCATCTTACGGATGGCATGACAGTAAGAGAATTATGCAGTGCTGCCAT
AACCATGAGTGATAACACTGCGGCCAACTTACTTCTGACAACGATCGGAGGACCGAAGGAGCTAACCGCT
TTTTTGCACAACATGGGGGATCATGTAACTCGCCTTGATCGTTGGGAACCGGAGCTGAATGAAGCCATAC
CAAACGACGAGCGTGACACCACGATGCCTGCAGCAATGGCAACAACGTTGCGCAAACTATTAACTGGCGA
ACTACTTACTCTAGCTTCCCGGCAACAATTAATAGACTGGATGGAGGCGGATAAAGTTGCAGGACCACTT
CTGCGCTCGGCCCTTCCGGCTGGCTGGTTTATTGCTGATAAATCTGGAGCCGGTGAGCGTGGGTCTCGCG
GTATCATTGCAGCACTGGGGCCAGATGGTAAGCCCTCCCGTATCGTAGTTATCTACACGACGGGGAGTCA
GGCAACTATGGATGAACGAAATAGACAGATCGCTGAGATAGGTGCCTCACTGATTAAGCATTGGTAACTG
TCAGACCAAGTTTACTCATATATACTTTAGATTGATTTAAAACTTCATTTTTAATTTAAAAGGATCTAGG
TGAAGATCCTTTTTGATAATCTCATGACCAAAATCCCTTAACGTGAGTTTTCGTTCCACTGAGCGTCAGA
CCCCGTAGAAAAGATCAAAGGATCTTCTTGAGATCCTTTTTTTCTGCGCGTAATCTGCTGCTTGCAAACA
AAAAAACCACCGCTACCAGCGGTGGTTTGTTTGCCGGATCAAGAGCTACCAACTCTTTTTCCGAAGGTAA
CTGGCTTCAGCAGAGCGCAGATACCAAATACTGTCCTTCTAGTGTAGCCGTAGTTAGGCCACCACTTCAA
GAACTCTGTAGCACCGCCTACATACCTCGCTCTGCTAATCCTGTTACCAGTGGCTGCTGCCAGTGGCGAT
AAGTCGTGTCTTACCGGGTTGGACTCAAGACGATAGTTACCGGATAAGGCGCAGCGGTCGGGCTGAACGG
GGGGTTCGTGCACACAGCCCAGCTTGGAGCGAACGACCTACACCGAACTGAGATACCTACAGCGTGAGCT
ATGAGAAAGCGCCACGCTTCCCGAAGGGAGAAAGGCGGACAGGTATCCGGTAAGCGGCAGGGTCGGAACA
GGAGAGCGCACGAGGGAGCTTCCAGGGGGAAACGCCTGGTATCTTTATAGTCCTGTCGGGTTTCGCCACC
TCTGACTTGAGCGTCGATTTTTGTGATGCTCGTCAGGGGGGCGGAGCCTATGGAAAAACGCCAGCAACGC
GGCCTTTTTACGGTTCCTGGCCTTTTGCTGGCCTTTTGCTCACATGTTCTTTCCTGCGTTATCCCCTGAT
TCTGTGGATAACCGTATTACCGCCTTTGAGTGAGCTGATACCGCTCGCCGCAGCCGAACGACCGAGCGCA
GCGAGTCAGTGAGCGAGGAAGCGGAAGAGCGCCTGATGCGGTATTTTCTCCTTACGCATCTGTGCGGTAT
TTCACACCGCAATGGTGCACTCTCAGTACAATCTGCTCTGATGCCGCATAGTTAAGCCAGTATACACTCC
GCTATCGCTACGTGACTGGGTCATGGCTGCGCCCCGACACCCGCCAACACCCGCTGACGCGCCCTGACGG
GCTTGTCTGCTCCCGGCATCCGCTTACAGACAAGCTGTGACCGTCTCCGGGAGCTGCATGTGTCAGAGGT
TTTCACCGTCATCACCGAAACGCGCGAGGCAGCTGCGGTAAAGCTCATCAGCGTGGTCGTGAAGCGATTC
ACAGATGTCTGCCTGTTCATCCGCGTCCAGCTCGTTGAGTTTCTCCAGAAGCGTTAATGTCTGGCTTCTG
ATAAAGCGGGCCATGTTAAGGGCGGTTTTTTCCTGTTTGGTCACTGATGCCTCCGTGTAAGGGGGATTTC
TGTTCATGGGGGTAATGATACCGATGAAACGAGAGAGGATGCTCACGATACGGGTTACTGATGATGAACA
TGCCCGGTTACTGGAACGTTGTGAGGGTAAACAACTGGCGGTATGGATGCGGCGGGACCAGAGAAAAATC
ACTCAGGGTCAATGCCAGCGCTTCGTTAATACAGATGTAGGTGTTCCACAGGGTAGCCAGCAGCATCCTG
CGATGCAGATCCGGAACATAATGGTGCAGGGCGCTGACTTCCGCGTTTCCAGACTTTACGAAACACGGAA
ACCGAAGACCATTCATGTTGTTGCTCAGGTCGCAGACGTTTTGCAGCAGCAGTCGCTTCACGTTCGCTCG
CGTATCGGTGATTCATTCTGCTAACCAGTAAGGCAACCCCGCCAGCCTAGCCGGGTCCTCAACGACAGGA
GCACGATCATGCGCACCCGTGGGGCCGCCATGCCGGCGATAATGGCCTGCTTCTCGCCGAAACGTTTGGT
GGCGGGACCAGTGACGAAGGCTTGAGCGAGGGCGTGCAAGATTCCGAATACCGCAAGCGACAGGCCGATC
ATCGTCGCGCTCCAGCGAAAGCGGTCCTCGCCGAAAATGACCCAGAGCGCTGCCGGCACCTGTCCTACGA
GTTGCATGATAAAGAAGACAGTCATAAGTGCGGCGACGATAGTCATGCCCCGCGCCCACCGGAAGGAGCT
GACTGGGTTGAAGGCTCTCAAGGGCATCGGTCGAGATCCCGGTGCCTAATGAGTGAGCTAACTTACATTA
ATTGCGTTGCGCTCACTGCCCGCTTTCCAGTCGGGAAACCTGTCGTGCCAGCTGCATTAATGAATCGGCC
AACGCGCGGGGAGAGGCGGTTTGCGTATTGGGCGCCAGGGTGGTTTTTCTTTTCACCAGTGAGACGGGCA
ACAGCTGATTGCCCTTCACCGCCTGGCCCTGAGAGAGTTGCAGCAAGCGGTCCACGCTGGTTTGCCCCAG
CAGGCGAAAATCCTGTTTGATGGTGGTTAACGGCGGGATATAACATGAGCTGTCTTCGGTATCGTCGTAT
CCCACTACCGAGATATCCGCACCAACGCGCAGCCCGGACTCGGTAATGGCGCGCATTGCGCCCAGCGCCA
TCTGATCGTTGGCAACCAGCATCGCAGTGGGAACGATGCCCTCATTCAGCATTTGCATGGTTTGTTGAAA
ACCGGACATGGCACTCCAGTCGCCTTCCCGTTCCGCTATCGGCTGAATTTGATTGCGAGTGAGATATTTA
TGCCAGCCAGCCAGACGCAGACGCGCCGAGACAGAACTTAATGGGCCCGCTAACAGCGCGATTTGCTGGT
GACCCAATGCGACCAGATGCTCCACGCCCAGTCGCGTACCGTCTTCATGGGAGAAAATAATACTGTTGAT
GGGTGTCTGGTCAGAGACATCAAGAAATAACGCCGGAACATTAGTGCAGGCAGCTTCCACAGCAATGGCA
TCCTGGTCATCCAGCGGATAGTTAATAATCAGCCCACTGACGCGTTGCGCGAGAAGATTGTGCACCGCCG
CTTTACAGGCTTCGACGCCGCTTCGTTCTACCATCGACACCACCACGCTGGCACCCAGTTGATCGGCGCG
AGATTTAATCGCCGCGACAATTTGCGACGGCGCGTGCAGGGCCAGACTGGAGGTGGCAACGCCAATCAGC
AACGACTGTTTGCCCGCCAGTTGTTGTGCCACGCGGTTGGGAATGTAATTCAGCTCCGCCATCGCCGCTT
CCACTTTTTCCCGCGTTTTCGCAGAAACGTGGCTGGCCTGGTTCACCACGCGGGAAACGGTCTGATAAGA
GACACCGGCATACTCTGCGACATCGTATAACGTTACTGGTTTCACATTCACCACCCTGAATTGACTCTCT
TCCGGGCGCTATCATGCCATACCGCGAAAGGTTTTGCGCCATTCGATGGTGTCCGGGATCTCGACGCTCT
CCCTTATGCGACTCCTGCATTAGGAAGCAGCCCAGTAGTAGGTTGAGGCCGTTGAGCACCGCCGCCGCAA
GGAATGGTGCATGCAAGGAGATGGCGCCCAACAGTCCCCCGGCCACGGGGCCTGCCACCATACCCACGCC
GAAACAAGCGCTCATGAGCCCGAAGTGGCGAGCCCGATCTTCCCCATCGGTGATGTCGGCGATATAGGCG
CCAGCAACCGCACCTGTGG
Features (pLannotate 1.2.2; 19 found; start..end, strand, type, name):
     67..85      +  promoter       T7 promoter: promoter for bacteriophage T7 RNA polymerase
     86..110     +  protein_bind   lac operator: The lac repressor binds to the lac operator to inhibit transcription in E. coli. This inhibition can be relieved by adding lactose or isopropyl-β-D-thiogalactopyranoside (IPTG). lac repressor encoded by lacI
    126..146     +  RBS            RBS: efficient ribosome binding site from bacteriophage T7 gene 10 (Olins and Rangwala, 1989)
    154..729     +  CDS            cea (fragment): CEA1_ECOLX - Experimental evidence at protein level: Swiss-Prot protein existence level 1. Colicins are polypeptide toxins produced by and active against E.coli and closely related bacteria. From Escherichia coli.
    730..747     +  CDS            9xHis (fragment): 9xHis affinity tag
    757..806     +  CDS            SET1 (fragment): solubility-enhancement tag derived from T7 phage gene 10B
    814..861     +  terminator     T7 terminator: transcription terminator for bacteriophage T7 RNA polymerase
    898..1353    +  rep_origin     f1 ori (sequence partly withheld): f1 bacteriophage origin of replication; arrow indicates direction of (+) strand synthesis
   1379..1483    +  promoter       AmpR promoter: bla
   1484..2344    +  CDS            AmpR: β-lactamase; bla; confers resistance to ampicillin, carbenicillin, and related antibiotics
   2515..3103    +  rep_origin     ori: high-copy-number ColE1/pMB1/pBR322/pUC origin of replication
   3289..3428    -  misc_feature   bom: basis of mobility region from pBR322
   3530..3721    -  CDS            rop: Rop protein, which maintains plasmids at low copy number; rop
   3738..4118    +  CDS            YPB1_ECOLX: Protein predicted: Swiss-Prot protein existence level 4. From Escherichia coli.
   4190..4481    -  CDS            TcR (fragment): tetracycline efflux protein; tet; confers resistance to tetracycline
   4496..4517    -  protein_bind   CAP binding site: CAP binding activates transcription in the presence of cAMP. E. coli catabolite activator protein
   4530..5612    -  CDS            lacI: lac repressor; lacI; The lac repressor binds to the lac operator to inhibit transcription in E. coli. This inhibition can be relieved by adding lactose or isopropyl-β-D-thiogalactopyranoside (IPTG).
   5613..5690    -  promoter       lacI promoter: lacI
   5698..41      -  CDS            TcR (fragment) (across the origin): tetracycline efflux protein; tet; confers resistance to tetracycline
