[The description below was written by a language model from this plasmid's Addgene catalogue record and pLannotate feature annotations shown in this document.]
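Description:
pET303-ColE1-T-P110A is a bacterial expression plasmid built on the Invitrogen pET303 backbone, about 5.9 kb in total, for T7-driven production of a truncated colicin E1 in E. coli. It replicates from a pBR322-type ori. The backbone also carries the rop gene and the bom region, which fits the low copy number listed in the record. Selection is by ampicillin through the β-lactamase (AmpR) gene. An f1 origin is also present. The short tetracycline-resistance fragments and a predicted open reading frame picked up by the annotation appear to be non-functional remnants of the pBR322 lineage.

The expression cassette consists of a T7 promoter followed directly by a lac operator, the phage T7 gene 10 ribosome binding site, the insert, and a T7 terminator. The plasmid also encodes lacI under its own promoter, so transcription is repressed until it is induced with IPTG in a host that supplies T7 RNA polymerase. The insert, introduced by Gibson cloning, encodes the T domain of colicin E1 (residues 1–190) with proline 110 changed to alanine. It is fused at its C terminus to a 6xHis tag for affinity purification, which the automated annotation labels as a fragment of a longer His tag. A short match to a T7 gene 10B-derived solubility tag lies between the His tag and the terminator. It is probably backbone sequence rather than part of the expressed protein, though the record does not confirm this.

The associated work concerns how colicin E1 binds and plugs the outer membrane channel TolC. The plasmid therefore most likely serves to produce the P110A variant of the T domain for comparison with the unmutated fragment, although the record does not spell out the specific role of the mutation.
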