Addgene plasmid #180237: pET303-ColE1-T-P110A
Purpose: Expresses T domain of Colicin E1 (residues 1-190) with proline to alanine mutation at residue 110
Depositing lab: Joanna Slusky. Depositing organization: University of Kansas. Publication: Colicin E1 opens its hinge to plug TolC. Budiardjo SJ, Stevens JJ, Calkins AL, Ikujuni AP, Wimalasena VK, Firlar E, Case DA, Biteen JS, Kaelber JT, Slusky JSG. Elife. 2022 Feb 24;11. pii: 73297. doi: 10.7554/eLife.73297. PubMed 35199644.
Backbone
  Vector backbone: pET303
  Backbone manufacturer: Invitrogen
  Backbone size w/o insert (bp): 5340
  Total vector size (bp): 5937
  Vector type: Bacterial Expression
Growth in bacteria
  Bacterial resistance: Ampicillin, 100 μg/mL
  Growth temperature: 37°C
  Growth strain: DH5alpha
  Copy number: Low Copy
Gene/Insert
  Gene/Insert name: Colicin E1 (alt name: ColE1)
  Species: Synthetic; E. coli
  Insert size (bp): 597
  Mutation: Truncation of ColE1 containing T domain of ColE1 (residues 1-190 ) with mutated proline 110 to alanine
  GenBank ID: AAA59418.1
  Promoter: T7
  Tag / fusion protein: 6x His-tag (C terminal on insert)
  Cloning method: Gibson Cloning
  Sequencing primers: 5′ T7 forward; 3′ T7 term
Terms and licenses: Academic/Nonprofit Terms; Industry Terms: Not Available to Industry
Depositor comments: Please visit https://doi.org/10.1101/692251 for bioRxiv preprint.
How to cite: pET303-ColE1-T-P110A was a gift from Joanna Slusky (Addgene plasmid # 180237 ; http://n2t.net/addgene:180237 ; RRID:Addgene_180237)
